>Addgene plasmid #34655 | mg175 | depositor full sequence | sequence record 41623 | mg175 sequence 6689 bps
ATGGGCGAGATTTACTCGCCTTCGCAGTCGAAGGGCTTCAATCAACCATATGGATACCCGATGAATTGTA
ACCTTAGTCGAGTATTCATGGAGATGACTGAAGAAGATCGAAAGTGCCTGGAGGAGCGCAAATATTGGTG
TTTTTTACTGAGCAGCATCACCACATTCTGCGCCTCAATGATATTGGTCGTAATATGGCGAGTGGTGACA
CACCTGTGCTGTCAACGCCGAGAAAAAGAGTTTGTGGAGCCCATACCTGCTCCGGAAGCCGTCCAAATAA
ATATGAACGGGTCGAAGCACGCGCCAAGTGAAACCGACCCGTTTTTGAAGCAACAAGAGGAAAAACACTT
GGGATGGATGACAGAAGCCAAGGACTGGGCTGGCGAGCTGATATCCGGACAAAGTCTGACGGGACGGTTT
CTGGTACTTTTGGTGTTCATTTTATCGATTGGATCGTTGATTATTTATTTTTACGACGCTAGTTTCCAAA
ACTTCCAAGTAGAAACGTGCATCCCGTGGCAGGACAGTCCCTCGCAACAAATCGACCTGGGCTTCAACAT
ATTTTTTCTCGTCTATTTTTTCATTAGATTCATCGCCGCGTCCGACAAAGTTTGGTTTCTGCTTGAAATG
TACAGCTGGATTGATTTTTTCACGATTCCGCCAAGCTTCGTGGCAATTTACTTGCAGAGGAATTGGCTCG
GATTCCGTTTCCTCCGTGCTCTTCGCCTCATGACCGTACCCGACATTCTACAGTACCTCAACATCCTGAA
AACATCTTCATCAATCCGATTGACACAGTTGGTCACAATTTTCGTGGCGGTTTGTCTGACTGGAGCCGGC
TTGGTGCACTTACTGGAAAATTCTGGGGACTTCTTCAAAGGATTTATAAATCCGCACAGAATCACTTATG
CGGACTCTGTGTACTTTGTACTGGTCACAATGTCTACTGTCGGATATGGAGATATCTATTGTACGACGCT
TTGCGGCCGACTTTTCATGATTTTCTTCATTCTGTTCGGTTTGGCCATGTTTGCAAGTTACGTACCAGAA
ATTGCCGATTTGATTGGAAACCGGCAAAAATACGGTGGGGAGTACAAAGGAGAGCACGGGAAGAAGCACA
TAGTGGTCTGTGGCCATATCACCTACGATTCGGTGTCCCATTTTCTTCAAGATTTCCTACACGAGGACCG
TGATGACGTGGATGTCGAAGTGGTGTTTTTGCATCGTGTCGTGCCGGATTTGGAGCTGGAAGGCTTGTTT
AAGCGGCATTTCACAAAAGTCGAATTTTTCACGGGGACTGTCATGGATTCTCTGGATCTTAGCAGAGTCA
AGATCGGGGACGCCGACGCCTGCCTGGTCCTTGCCAACAAGTACAGTACCAATCCGGACGCCGAGGACGC
CGCAAACATTATGCGTGTAATTTCGATCAAAAACTACTCATCGGACATCAGAGTTATTGTGCAACTAATG
CAATATCACAATAAGGCCTACCTTCTAAATATCCCCTCCTGGGACTGGAAACGAGGTGATGACGTCATCT
GTCTCGCGGAGCTTAAGCTCGGATTCATTGCTCAAAGCTGTCTGGCACCCGGATTCTCTACGATGATGGC
TAATTTATTTGCAATGAGAAGTTTCAAAACGTCACAAACCACACCGGACTGGCTGAACCTGTACCTTTGC
GGTGCCGGAATGGAAATGTACACCGACACGCTATCCCACTCGTTCGTCGGAATGACTTTTCCTGAAGCTG
TCGACCTATTATTCAACCGCCTGGGGCTTCTTCTTCTGGCGATTGAGCTTAAAGATGAGGAAAATAAAGA
ATGCAATATTGCAATCAATCCAGGCCCACATATTGTCATCCAGCCTCAAACTCAAGGATTTTTCATTGCT
CAGAGCGCTGACGAGGTGAAGCGGGCGTTTTTCTGGTGTAAGCAGTGTCATGACGATATTAAGGACGTTT
CCTTGATCAAAAAATGTAAATGCAAAAATTTGGCCCTCTTCCGTCGCAACACCAAACACTCGACAGCGGC
CCGTGATTATTCGGACTTTGACGCTCTGTTTTATCAGAATGACGCAAGAGCCACCGATGTGCTCCAGCAG
TTCCAGCCACAAGCGCCAGCAGGTCCGATGGGCCATTTGGGCCAACAAGTTCAGCTAAGGATGATTAATC
AACAGAGGCCATCTTCCGGAGGACGCCGAAATTCGATGAGTATTCCGCCAGACGGCAGGGGTGTCGATTT
TAGCAAGGATTTTGAGCAGCAATTCCAAGACATGAAATATGACAGTACTGGAATGTTCCACTGGTGTCCA
TCCCGTAACCTAGAGGACTGTGTTCTGGAGCGCCACCAGGCCGCTATGACCGTACTCAACGGCCACGTGG
TGGTTTGTTTGTTCGCTGATCAGGATTCTCCGCTAATTGGGCTCCGGAACTTCATAATGCCACTAAGAAG
CTCAAACTTCCATTATCATGAGCTCAAACACGTGGTTATTGTGGGAGACCTGGAATATTTGAGGAAAGAG
TGGAAGACGCTGTACAACTTGCCGAAAATCTCGATTTTGAATGGCTCCCCGCTATCTCGAGCAGATTTAC
GCGCCGTCAACATTAACCTCTGCGACATGTGTGTCATAATCTCTGCCCGGGTCCCAAATACCGAAGATAC
CACTTTGGCAGATAAGGAAGCGATTCTGGCATCATTGAACATTAAAGCTATGCAATTTGATGATACCCTT
GGCTTTTTCCCGATGAGGCATCAAACTGGCGATCGGAGCCCGCTGGGCTCCCCGATTTCCATGCAGAAGA
AGGGCGCCAAGTTTGGGACCAATGTGCCGATGATTACGGAGCTTGTTAACGACTCAAATGTGCAATTCCT
CGACCAGGACGACGACGACGATCCGGACACCGAGCTCTACCTCACGCAGCCCTTCGCCTGCGGAACTGCC
TTCGCCATTTCAGTGTTGGATTCTTTGATGAGTACTACCTACTTCAACGACTCGGCCCTGACCCTCATCC
GAACTCTGGTCACTGGTGGAGCCACACCGGAGCTTGAACTTATTCTGGCAGAAGGCGCCGGGCTCCGAGG
TGGCTACAGTACCCCGGAGACCCTCTCAAACAGAGATCGGTGCCGAATTGCTCAGATTTCGCTGCAGGAT
AACCCGTACGATGGAGTTGTGCACAACACTACCTATGGTGCAATGTTCACGATAGCTCTGAGGAGGTACG
GCCAACTTTGTATCGGGCTGTATAGGCTTCACGACCAGGATAATCCGGACTCTATGAAGCGATATGTTAT
CACTAATCCTCCAGCAGAATTGAGGATTAAAAATACTGATTACGTCTACGTACTTGAACAATTCGATCCG
GGACTGGAGTACGAGCCGGGCAAACGACACTTTTAGGGCCTAATTTTATCCGATTTTCTTGCTACAAACT
ACGGGTTATCCGACTCCGAAGGACCAATAATATTTGCAAATGCTCATTTTTAGGACTTTTTTTGAATTCC
TGCAGCCCGGGGGATCCACTAGTTCTAGACTCGAGGATCTGGTTACCACTAAACCAGCCTCAAGAACACC
CGAATGGAGTCTCTAAGCTACATAATACCAACTTACACTTTACAAAATGTTGTCCCCCAAAATGTAGCCA
TTCGTATCTGCTCCTAATAAAAAGAAAGTTTCTTCACATTCTAAAAAAAAAAAAAAAAAAAAAAAAAACC
CCCCCCCCCCCCCCCGGGGNCGCCACCGNGGGGGAGCTCCAATTCGCCCTATAGTGAGTCGTATTACGCG
CGCTCACTGGCCGTCGTTTTACAACGTCGTGACTGGGAAAACCCTGGCGTTACCCAACTTAATCGCCTTG
CAGCACATCCCCCTTTCGCCAGCTGGCGTAATAGCGAAGAGGCCCGCACCGATCGCCCTTCCCAACAGTT
GCGCAGCCTGAATGGCGAATGGAAATTGTAAGCGTTAATATTTTGTTAAAATTCGCGTTAAATTTTTGTT
AAATCAGCTCATTTTTTAACCAATAGGCCGAAATCGGCAAAATCCCTTATAAATCAAAAGAATAGACCGA
GATAGGGT
[37 nt withheld, positions 4069-4105]
AAAGAACGTGGACTCCAACGTCAAAGG
[49 nt withheld, positions 4133-4181]
T
[91 nt withheld, positions 4183-4273]
G
[124 nt withheld, positions 4275-4398]
CAGGTGGCACTTTTCGGGGAAATGTGCGCGGAACCCCTATTTGTTTATTTTTCTAAATACATTCAAATAT
GTATCCGCTCATGAGACAATAACCCTGATAAATGCTTCAATAATATTGAAAAAGGAAGAGTATGAGTATT
CAACATTTCCGTGTCGCCCTTATTCCCTTTTTTGCGGCATTTTGCCTTCCTGTTTTTGCTCACCCAGAAA
CGCTGGTGAAAGTAAAAGATGCTGAAGATCAGTTGGGTGCACGAGTGGGTTACATCGAACTGGATCTCAA
CAGCGGTAAGATCCTTGAGAGTTTTCGCCCCGAAGAACGTTTTCCAATGATGAGCACTTTTAAAGTTCTG
CTATGTGGCGCGGTATTATCCCGTATTGACGCCGGGCAAGAGCAACTCGGTCGCCGCATACACTATTCTC
AGAATGACTTGGTTGAGTACTCACCAGTCACAGAAAAGCATCTTACGGATGGCATGACAGTAAGAGAATT
ATGCAGTGCTGCCATAACCATGAGTGATAACACTGCGGCCAACTTACTTCTGACAACGATCGGAGGACCG
AAGGAGCTAACCGCTTTTTTGCACAACATGGGGGATCATGTAACTCGCCTTGATCGTTGGGAACCGGAGC
TGAATGAAGCCATACCAAACGACGAGCGTGACACCACGATGCCTGTAGCAATGGCAACAACGTTGCGCAA
ACTATTAACTGGCGAACTACTTACTCTAGCTTCCCGGCAACAATTAATAGACTGGATGGAGGCGGATAAA
GTTGCAGGACCACTTCTGCGCTCGGCCCTTCCGGCTGGCTGGTTTATTGCTGATAAATCTGGAGCCGGTG
AGCGTGGGTCTCGCGGTATCATTGCAGCACTGGGGCCAGATGGTAAGCCCTCCCGTATCGTAGTTATCTA
CACGACGGGGAGTCAGGCAACTATGGATGAACGAAATAGACAGATCGCTGAGATAGGTGCCTCACTGATT
AAGCATTGGTAACTGTCAGACCAAGTTTACTCATATATACTTTAGATTGATTTAAAACTTCATTTTTAAT
TTAAAAGGATCTAGGTGAAGATCCTTTTTGATAATCTCATGACCAAAATCCCTTAACGTGAGTTTTCGTT
CCACTGAGCGTCAGACCCCGTAGAAAAGATCAAAGGATCTTCTTGAGATCCTTTTTTTCTGCGCGTAATC
TGCTGCTTGCAAACAAAAAAACCACCGCTACCAGCGGTGGTTTGTTTGCCGGATCAAGAGCTACCAACTC
TTTTTCCGAAGGTAACTGGCTTCAGCAGAGCGCAGATACCAAATACTGTCCTTCTAGTGTAGCCGTAGTT
AGGCCACCACTTCAAGAACTCTGTAGCACCGCCTACATACCTCGCTCTGCTAATCCTGTTACCAGTGGCT
GCTGCCAGTGGCGATAAGTCGTGTCTTACCGGGTTGGACTCAAGACGATAGTTACCGGATAAGGCGCAGC
GGTCGGGCTGAACGGGGGGTTCGTGCACACAGCCCAGCTTGGAGCGAACGACCTACACCGAACTGAGATA
CCTACAGCGTGAGCTATGAGAAAGCGCCACGCTTCCCGAAGGGAGAAAGGCGGACAGGTATCCGGTAAGC
GGCAGGGTCGGAACAGGAGAGCGCACGAGGGAGCTTCCAGGGGGAAACGCCTGGTATCTTTATAGTCCTG
TCGGGTTTCGCCACCTCTGACTTGAGCGTCGATTTTTGTGATGCTCGTCAGGGGGGCGGAGCCTATGGAA
AAACGCCAGCAACGCGGCCTTTTTACGGTTCCTGGCCTTTTGCTGGCCTTTTGCTCACATGTTCTTTCCT
GCGTTATCCCCTGATTCTGTGGATAACCGTATTACCGCCTTTGAGTGAGCTGATACCGCTCGCCGCAGCC
GAACGACCGAGCGCAGCGAGTCAGTGAGCGAGGAAGCGGAAGAGCGCCCAATACGCAAACCGCCTCTCCC
CGCGCGTTGGCCGATTCATTAATGCAGCTGGCACGACAGGTTTCCCGACTGGAAAGCGGGCAGTGAGCGC
AACGCAATTAATGTGAGTTAGCTCACTCATTAGGCACCCCAGGCTTTACACTTTATGCTTCCGGCTCGTA
TGTTGTGTGGAATTGTGAGCGGATAACAATTTCACACAGGAAACAGCTATGACCATGATTACGCCAAGCG
CGCAATTAACCCTCACTAAAGGGAACAAAAGCTGGGTACCGGGCCCCCCCTCGAGGTAGCTTCTTGTTCT
TTTTGCAGAAGCTCAGAATAAACGCTCAACTTTGGCAGAATCGATCCCACC
Features (pLannotate 1.2.2; 17 found; start..end, strand, type, name):
      1..3393    +  CDS            slo-1: SLO1_CAEEL - Experimental evidence at protein level: Swiss-Prot protein existence level 1. Potassium channel activated by both membrane depolarization or increase in cytosolic Ca(2+) that mediates export of K(+) (PubMed:11738032). Its activation dampens the excitatory events that elevate the cytosolic Ca(2+) concentration and/or depolarize the cell membrane (PubMed:11738032). It therefore contributes to repolarization of the membrane potential (PubMed:11738032). Essential for the regulation of neurotransmitter release at synapses (PubMed:11738032, PubMed:28168949). From Caenorhabditis elegans.
   3494..3529    -  misc_feature   MCS (fragment): pBluescript multiple cloning site
   3552..3677    +  3'UTR          Xenopus globin 3'-UTR: 3'-UTR of the major beta-globin gene of Xenopus laevis
   3710..3726    -  promoter       chicken β-actin promoter (fragment): contains a 21-bp deletion relative to the standard chicken β-actin promoter
   3758..3776    -  promoter       T7 promoter: promoter for bacteriophage T7 RNA polymerase
   3784..3939    +  CDS            lacZα (fragment): LacZα fragment of β-galactosidase; lacZ fragment
   3970..4398    -  rep_origin     f1 ori (sequence partly withheld): f1 bacteriophage origin of replication; arrow indicates direction of (+) strand synthesis
   4425..4529    +  promoter       AmpR promoter: bla
   4530..5390    +  CDS            AmpR: β-lactamase; bla; confers resistance to ampicillin, carbenicillin, and related antibiotics
   5561..6149    +  rep_origin     ori: high-copy-number ColE1/pMB1/pBR322/pUC origin of replication
   6332..6424    +  CDS            lacI (fragment): lac repressor; lacI; The lac repressor binds to the lac operator to inhibit transcription in E. coli. This inhibition can be relieved by adding lactose or isopropyl-β-D-thiogalactopyranoside (IPTG).
   6437..6458    +  protein_bind   CAP binding site: CAP binding activates transcription in the presence of cAMP. E. coli catabolite activator protein
   6473..6503    +  promoter       lac promoter: promoter for the E. coli lac operon
   6511..6527    +  protein_bind   lac operator: The lac repressor binds to the lac operator to inhibit transcription in E. coli. This inhibition can be relieved by adding lactose or isopropyl-β-D-thiogalactopyranoside (IPTG). lac repressor encoded by lacI
   6572..6590    +  promoter       T3 promoter: promoter for bacteriophage T3 RNA polymerase
   6603..6625    -  misc_feature   MCS (fragment): pBluescript multiple cloning site
   6631..6673    +  5'UTR          Xenopus globin 5'-UTR: translational enhancer from the 5'-UTR of the major beta-globin gene of Xenopus laevis
