[The description below was written by a language model from this plasmid's Addgene catalogue record and pLannotate feature annotations shown in this document.]
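Description:
mg175 is a Xenopus oocyte expression plasmid built on the pBluescript KS(+) phagemid backbone and carrying a cDNA for one splice variant of the Caenorhabditis elegans BK potassium channel gene slo-1, designated slo-1(A2;B1;C0). It is maintained in E. coli through a high-copy ColE1/pUC-type origin and selected with ampicillin via the β-lactamase gene. The backbone also retains the f1 phage origin and remnants of the lac promoter/operator and lacZα region typical of pBluescript. According to the record, the plasmid was derived from an earlier construct carrying the slo-1(A2;B0;C1) isoform in the same backbone.

In the circular map, a T3 RNA polymerase promoter lies upstream of the Xenopus β-globin 5' UTR, followed by the roughly 3.4 kb slo-1 open reading frame and then the Xenopus β-globin 3' UTR. A T7 promoter sits on the opposite strand beyond the 3' UTR. This orientation indicates that sense transcripts would be made from the T3 promoter, although the record does not state this explicitly. The globin untranslated regions are standard additions that enhance the stability and translation of synthetic mRNA in frog oocytes. The catalogue lists them as "tags", but they flank the coding sequence rather than being fused to the protein, and no epitope tag or reporter is annotated. A very short hit to the chicken β-actin promoter in the feature table is probably a spurious match.

SLO-1 is a potassium channel activated by membrane depolarization and cytosolic calcium that helps regulate neurotransmitter release. The construct fits a study of how alternatively spliced domains interact to regulate BK channel gating, presumably by expressing defined isoforms in oocytes for electrophysiological recording.
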