Addgene plasmid #34655: mg175
Depositing lab: Miriam Goodman. Depositing organization: Stanford University. Publication: Alternatively spliced domains interact to regulate BK potassium channel gating. Johnson BE, Glauser DA, Dan-Glauser ES, Halling DB, Aldrich RW, Goodman MB. Proc Natl Acad Sci U S A. 2011 Nov 2. 10.1073/pnas.1116795108 PubMed 22049343.
Backbone
  Vector backbone: pBluescript KS(+)
  Backbone size w/o insert (bp): 2958
  Vector type: Xenopus oocyte expression
Growth in bacteria
  Bacterial resistance: Ampicillin, 100 μg/mL
  Growth temperature: 37°C
  Growth strain: DH5alpha
  Growth instructions: Top 10 F' E. coli
  Copy number: High Copy
Gene/Insert
  Gene/Insert name: slo-1(A2;B1;C0) (alt names: BK channel; Lablife ID:L1089.P194)
  Species: C. elegans (nematode)
  Insert size (bp): 3733
  GenBank ID: NM_001029090
  Entrez Gene: slo-1 (a.k.a. CELE_Y51A2D.19)
  Tag / fusion protein: Xenopus beta-globulin 5' UTR (N terminal on insert); Xenopus beta-globulin 3' UTR (C terminal on insert)
Resource information
  A portion of this plasmid was derived from a plasmid made by: The backbone plasmid containing insert slo-1(A2;B0;C1) was obtained from Zhao-Wen Wang (University of Connecticut)
Terms and licenses: Academic/Nonprofit Terms; Industry Terms: Not Available to Industry
Depositor comments: The backbone plasmid containing insert slo-1(A2;B0;C1) was first published in: Wang, Z.W., Saifee, O., Nonet, M.L., and Salkoff, L. (2001). SLO-1 potassium channels control quantal content of neurotransmitter release at the C. elegans neuromuscular junction. Neuron 32, 867-881.
How to cite: mg175 was a gift from Miriam Goodman (Addgene plasmid # 34655 ; http://n2t.net/addgene:34655 ; RRID:Addgene_34655)
