>Addgene plasmid #34655 | mg175 | addgene partial sequence | sequence record 43136 | T3 5'-GCAATTAACCCTCACTAAAGG-3'
GCTTCTTGTTCTTTTTGCAGAAGCTCAGAATAAACGCTCAACTTTGGCAGAATCGATCCCACCATGGGCG
AGATTTACTCGCCTTCGCAGTCGAAGGGCTTCAATCAACCATATGGATACCCGATGAATTGTAACCTTAG
TCGAGTATTCATGGAGATGACTGAAGAAGATCGAAAGTGCCTGGAGGAGCGCAAATATTGGTGTTTTTTA
CTGAGCAGCATCACCACATTCTGCGCCTCAATGATATTGGTCGTAATATGGCGAGTGGTGACACACCTGT
GCTGTCAACGCCGAGAAAAAGAGTTTGTGGAGCCCATACCTGCTCCGGAAGCCGTCCAAATAAATATGAA
CGGGTCGAAGCACGCGCCAAGTGAAACCGACCCGTTTTTGAAGCAACAAGAGGAAAAACACTTGGGATGG
ATGACAGAAGCCAAGGACTGGGCTGGCGAGCTGATATCCGGACAAAGTCTGACGGGACGGTTTCTGGTAC
TTTTGGTGTTCATTTTATCGATTGGATCGTTGATTATTTATTTTTACGACGCTAGTTTCCAAAACTTCCA
AGTAGAAACGTGCATCCCGTGGCAGGACAGTCCCTCGCAACAAATCGACCTGGGCTTCAACATATTTTTT
CTCGTCTATTTTTTCATTAGATTCATCGCCGCGTCCGACAAAGTTTGGTTTCTGCTTGAAATGTACAGCT
GGATTGATTTTTTCACGATTCCGCCAAGCTTCGTGGCAATTTACTTGCAGAGGAATTGGCTCGGATTCCG
TTTCCTCCGTGCTCTTCGCCTCATGACCGTACCCGACATTCTACAGTACCTCAACATCCTGAAAA
