>Addgene plasmid #34655 | mg175 | addgene partial sequence | sequence record 43189 | wSlo1-R 5'-gatggacaccagtggaacatt-3'
AAATCCTTGCTAAAATCGACACCCCTGCCGTCTGGCGGAATACTCATCGAATTTCGGCGTCCTCCGGAAG
ATGGCCTCTGTTGATTAATCATCCTTAGCTGAACTTGTTGGCCCAAATGGCCCATCGGACCTGCTGGCGC
TTGTGGCTGGAACTGCTGGAGCACATCGGTGGCTCTTGCGTCATTCTGATAAAACAGAGCGTCAAAGTCC
GAATAATCACGGGCCGCTGTCGAGTGTTTGGTGTTGCGACGGAAGAGGGCCAAATTTTTGCATTTACATT
TTTTGATCAAGGAAACGTCCTTAATATCGTCATGACACTGCTTACACCAGAAAAACGCCCGCTTCACCTC
GTCAGCGCTCTGAGCAATGAAAAATCCTTGAGTTTGAGGCTGGATGACAATATGTGGGCCTGGATTGATT
GCAATATTGCATTCTTTATTTTCCTCATCTTTAAGCTCAATCGCCAGAAGAAGAAGCCCCAGGCGGTTGA
ATAATAGGTCGACAGCTTCAGGAAAAGTCATTCCGACGAACGAGTGGGATAGCGTGTCGGTGTACATTTC
CATTCCGGCACCGCAAAGGTACAGGTTCAGCCAGTCCGGTGTGGTTTGTGACGTTTTGAAACTTCTCATT
GCAAATAAATTAGCC
